Addgene plasmid #15385: LB1461 (Bcl-2 promoter with MHS1234, NFkB mut)
Depositing lab: Linda Boxer. Depositing organization: Stanford University. Publication: The immunoglobulin heavy-chain gene 3' enhancers deregulate bcl-2 promoter usage in t(14;18) lymphoma cells. Duan H, Heckman CA, Boxer LM. Oncogene. 2007 Apr 19. 26(18):2635-41. 10.1038/sj.onc.1210061 PubMed 17043638.
Backbone
  Vector backbone: pREP4
  Backbone manufacturer: Invitrogen
  Backbone size w/o insert (bp): 10183
  Vector type: Mammalian Expression, Bacterial Expression, Luciferase
  Selectable markers: Hygromycin
Growth in bacteria
  Bacterial resistance: Ampicillin, 100 μg/mL
  Growth temperature: 37°C
  Growth strain: DH5alpha
  Copy number: Unknown
Gene/Insert
  Gene/Insert name: B-cell lymphoma/leukemia-2 (alt name: Bcl-2)
  Species: H. sapiens (human)
  Insert size (bp): 10502
  Mutation: Bcl-2 full promoter with IgH full enhancer MHS1234 with NF-kB mutation at MHS12
  Entrez Gene: BCL2 (a.k.a. Bcl-2, PPP1R50)
  Tag / fusion protein: Luciferase (C terminal on backbone)
  Cloning method: Restriction Enzyme; 5′ cloning site See map (not destroyed); 3′ cloning site See map (not destroyed)
  Sequencing primers: 5′ pREP_fwd
Terms and licenses: Academic/Nonprofit Terms; Industry Terms: Not Available to Industry
How to cite: LB1461 (Bcl-2 promoter with MHS1234, NFkB mut) was a gift from Linda Boxer (Addgene plasmid # 15385 ; http://n2t.net/addgene:15385 ; RRID:Addgene_15385)
