[The description below was written by a language model from this plasmid's Addgene catalogue record.]
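Description:
LB1461 is a luciferase reporter plasmid built on the pREP4 backbone, a mammalian episomal vector. It is propagated in E. coli under ampicillin selection and carries a hygromycin marker for selecting transfected mammalian cells. pREP4-type vectors are generally known for EBV-derived episomal maintenance elements (oriP/EBNA-1). However, no feature table accompanies this record, so the presence and arrangement of those elements in this derivative cannot be confirmed here. The bacterial copy number is listed as unknown.

The insert is about 10.5 kb of regulatory DNA rather than a protein-coding sequence. It consists of the full human BCL2 (Bcl-2) promoter combined with the complete immunoglobulin heavy-chain 3' enhancer region, designated MHS1234 for its four hypersensitive sites. In this version, the NF-kB binding sites in the MHS12 portion of the enhancer have been mutated. Luciferase is recorded as sitting downstream on the backbone, so reporter output reflects transcription driven by the Bcl-2 promoter under the influence of the linked enhancers. The exact cloning sites and the relative orientation of promoter and enhancer segments are not given in the record, which refers instead to a map.

The associated work concerns how the IgH 3' enhancers deregulate bcl-2 promoter usage in t(14;18) lymphoma cells, where the translocation places BCL2 next to the IgH locus. In that context, the construct would serve as the NF-kB-mutant counterpart to a wild-type promoter–enhancer reporter, testing how much these NF-kB sites contribute to enhancer-driven activation of the Bcl-2 promoter. The hygromycin marker allows the reporter to be retained in selected cells.
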