>Addgene plasmid #15385 | LB1461 (Bcl-2 promoter with MHS1234, NFkB mut) | addgene partial sequence | sequence record 21838 | LucNRev 5'-CCTTATGCAGTTGCTCTCC-3'
CGCCGGGCCTTTCTTTATGTTTTTGGCGTCTTCCATTTTACCAACAGTACCGGAATGCCAAGCTTGAGGA
AAAGTAACGGGGGCCAACGGCACCTCTCGCCCCAGCTCCCACCCCACGGCCCCCAGAGAAAGAAGAGGAG
TTATAATCCAGCTATTTTATTGGATGTGCTTTGCATTCTTGGACGAGGGGGTGTCTTCAATCACGCGGAA
CACTTGATTCTGGTGTTTCCCCCTTGGCATGAGATGCAGGAAATTTTTATTCCAATTCCTTTCGGATCTT
TATTTCATGAGGCACGTTATTATTGGTAAGTATTGTTAATATCAGTCTACTTCCTCTGTGATGCTGAAAG
GTTAAAGAAAAAACAAACTAATAAGTAAAAAATCAGGTGCGTTTCCCTGTACACACTGAGTGAAAGCAGG
GCATACACACTACAAGTAACACGGCTAAAAAGAATGTATTAAGCTGCCTGGAAATTAAATTTACTCGAAT
GCACTTTAAGTAAAAAATCTCAAAGGTTTCCATTGAAAGTTACATTAAACCAATTTCCTGTGCAGAGAAC
TTACTTGTATTTTTTAAGTACAGCATGATCCTCTGTCAAGTTTCCTTTTTGTAAAACCAAAACAAATGCA
TAAGGCAACGATCCCATCAATCTTCAGCACTCTCCAGTTATAGCTGATTTGAAACTTCCCAATGAATCAG
GAGTCGGGGGGAGAGGGAGTAAAAATT
